Addgene plasmid #147037: pnEK-NpG_N
Purpose: (Empty Backbone) Bacterial Expression vector
Depositing lab: Elisa Izaurralde. Depositing organization: Max Planck Institute for Developmental Biology. Publication: Deciphering correct strategies for multiprotein complex assembly by co-expression: application to complexes as large as the histone octamer. Diebold ML, Fribourg S, Koch M, Metzger T, Romier C. J Struct Biol. 2011 Aug;175(2):178-88. doi: 10.1016/j.jsb.2011.02.001. Epub 2011 Feb 12. PubMed 21320604.
Backbone
  Vector backbone: pnEK
  Vector type: Bacterial Expression
Growth in bacteria
  Bacterial resistance: Kanamycin, 50 μg/mL
  Growth temperature: 37°C
  Growth strain: DH5alpha
  Copy number: Low Copy
Gene/Insert
  Gene/Insert name: None
Terms and licenses: Academic/Nonprofit Terms; Industry Terms: Not Available to Industry
Depositor comments: Plasmids from this collection were made available to the research community and donated after the lab closed. Please note that the sequence provided by the depositing laboratory may be theoretical/predicted or based on Sanger sequencing results. There may be discrepancies between sequencing results obtained by Addgene and the depositor sequence. If an Addgene verified sequence is not available, please contact before placing your order to request that our lab fully sequence the plasmid.
How to cite: pnEK-NpG_N was a gift from Elisa Izaurralde (Addgene plasmid # 147037 ; http://n2t.net/addgene:147037 ; RRID:Addgene_147037)
