[The description below was written by a language model from this plasmid's Addgene catalogue record and pLannotate feature annotations shown in this document.]
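Description:
pnEK-NpG_N is an empty bacterial expression backbone of about 6 kb, built on the pnEK vector, a pET-like, pBR322-derived plasmid. It replicates in E. coli from a ColE1/pMB1-type origin and retains the bom mobility region and the rop gene. Rop holds copy number down, consistent with the catalogue's "low copy" designation. Selection is by kanamycin through an aph(3')-Ia aminoglycoside phosphotransferase gene. An f1 phage origin is also present, along with short non-functional remnants of the tetracycline resistance gene, a fragment of the bla promoter and a predicted pBR322-derived open reading frame, all of which appear to be leftovers of the backbone's ancestry.

The expression cassette is a standard inducible T7 system. A T7 promoter is followed directly by a lac operator, then the strong ribosome binding site from phage T7 gene 10, and the cassette ends with a T7 terminator. A plasmid-borne lacI gene with its own promoter supplies the repressor, so transcription stays off until IPTG or lactose is added in a host that provides T7 RNA polymerase. Downstream of the RBS lies the coding sequence for Schistosoma japonicum glutathione S-transferase, so a gene cloned after it would be produced as an N-terminal GST fusion suitable for glutathione affinity purification. A short fragment matching T7 gene 10B sits between GST and the terminator. The annotation does not identify any protease cleavage site or the cloning sites, and no insert is present. The associated publication concerns co-expression strategies for assembling multiprotein complexes in bacteria, which suggests the vector belongs to a set designed for that purpose.
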