Features (pLannotate 1.2.2; 18 found; start..end, strand, type, name):
     12..467     +  rep_origin     f1 ori (sequence partly withheld): f1 bacteriophage origin of replication; arrow indicates direction of (+) strand synthesis
    494..551     +  promoter       AmpR promoter (fragment): bla
    560..1375    -  CDS            KanR: aminoglycoside phosphotransferase; aph(3')-Ia; confers resistance to kanamycin in bacteria or G418 (Geneticin®) in eukaryotes
   1497..2085    +  rep_origin     ori: high-copy-number ColE1/pMB1/pBR322/pUC origin of replication
   2271..2413    -  misc_feature   bom: basis of mobility region from pBR322
   2515..2706    -  CDS            rop: Rop protein, which maintains plasmids at low copy number; rop
   2723..3103    +  CDS            YPB1_ECOLX: Protein predicted: Swiss-Prot protein existence level 4. From Escherichia coli.
   3175..3466    -  CDS            TcR (fragment): tetracycline efflux protein; tet; confers resistance to tetracycline
   3481..3502    -  protein_bind   CAP binding site: CAP binding activates transcription in the presence of cAMP. E. coli catabolite activator protein
   3515..4597    -  CDS            lacI: lac repressor; lacI; The lac repressor binds to the lac operator to inhibit transcription in E. coli. This inhibition can be relieved by adding lactose or isopropyl-β-D-thiogalactopyranoside (IPTG).
   4598..4675    -  promoter       lacI promoter: lacI
   4683..4962    -  CDS            TcR (fragment): tetracycline efflux protein; tet; confers resistance to tetracycline
   4984..5002    +  promoter       T7 promoter: promoter for bacteriophage T7 RNA polymerase
   5003..5027    +  protein_bind   lac operator: The lac repressor binds to the lac operator to inhibit transcription in E. coli. This inhibition can be relieved by adding lactose or isopropyl-β-D-thiogalactopyranoside (IPTG). lac repressor encoded by lacI
   5042..5064    +  RBS            RBS: efficient ribosome binding site from bacteriophage T7 gene 10 (Olins and Rangwala, 1989)
   5075..5725    +  CDS            GST: glutathione S-transferase from Schistosoma japonicum
   5831..5880    +  CDS            SET1 (fragment): solubility-enhancement tag derived from T7 phage gene 10B
   5888..5935    +  terminator     T7 terminator: transcription terminator for bacteriophage T7 RNA polymerase
>Addgene plasmid #147037 | pnEK-NpG_N | depositor full sequence | sequence record 289484 | Full Sequence
TGGCGAATGGG
[124 nt withheld, positions 12-135]
C
[91 nt withheld, positions 137-227]
A
[49 nt withheld, positions 229-277]
CCTTTGACGTTGGAGTCCACGTTCTTT
[37 nt withheld, positions 305-341]
ACCCTATCTCGGTCTATTCTTTTGATTTATAAGGGATTTTGCCGATTTCGGCCTATTGGTTAAAAAATGA
GCTGATTTAACAAAAATTTAACGCGAATTTTAACAAAATATTAACGTTTACAATTTCAGGTGGCACTTTT
CGGGGAAATGTGCGCGGAACCCCTATTTGTTTATTTTTCTAAATACATTCAAATATGTATCCGCTCATGA
ATTAATTCTTAGAAAAACTCATCGAGCATCAAATGAAACTGCAATTTATTCATATCAGGATTATCAATAC
CATATTTTTGAAAAAGCCGTTTCTGTAATGAAGGAGAAAACTCACCGAGGCAGTTCCATAGGATGGCAAG
ATCCTGGTATCGGTCTGCGATTCCGACTCGTCCAACATCAATACAACCTATTAATTTCCCCTCGTCAAAA
ATAAGGTTATCAAGTGAGAAATCACCATGAGTGACGACTGAATCCGGTGAGAATGGCAAAAGTTTATGCA
TTTCTTTCCAGACTTGTTCAACAGGCCAGCCATTACGCTCGTCATCAAAATCACTCGCATCAACCAAACC
GTTATTCATTCGTGATTGCGCCTGAGCGAGACGAAATACGCGATCGCTGTTAAAAGGACAATTACAAACA
GGAATCGAATGCAACCGGCGCAGGAACACTGCCAGCGCATCAACAATATTTTCACCTGAATCAGGATATT
CTTCTAATACCTGGAATGCTGTTTTCCCGGGGATCGCAGTGGTGAGTAACCATGCATCATCAGGAGTACG
GATAAAATGCTTGATGGTCGGAAGAGGCATAAATTCCGTCAGCCAGTTTAGTCTGACCATCTCATCTGTA
ACATCATTGGCAACGCTACCTTTGCCATGTTTCAGAAACAACTCTGGCGCATCGGGCTTCCCATACAATC
GATAGATTGTCGCACCTGATTGCCCGACATTATCGCGAGCCCATTTATACCCATATAAATCAGCATCCAT
GTTGGAATTTAATCGCGGCCTAGAGCAAGACGTTTCCCGTTGAATATGGCTCATAACACCCCTTGTATTA
CTGTTTATGTAAGCAGACAGTTTTATTGTTCATGACCAAAATCCCTTAACGTGAGTTTTCGTTCCACTGA
GCGTCAGACCCCGTAGAAAAGATCAAAGGATCTTCTTGAGATCCTTTTTTTCTGCGCGTAATCTGCTGCT
TGCAAACAAAAAAACCACCGCTACCAGCGGTGGTTTGTTTGCCGGATCAAGAGCTACCAACTCTTTTTCC
GAAGGTAACTGGCTTCAGCAGAGCGCAGATACCAAATACTGTCCTTCTAGTGTAGCCGTAGTTAGGCCAC
CACTTCAAGAACTCTGTAGCACCGCCTACATACCTCGCTCTGCTAATCCTGTTACCAGTGGCTGCTGCCA
GTGGCGATAAGTCGTGTCTTACCGGGTTGGACTCAAGACGATAGTTACCGGATAAGGCGCAGCGGTCGGG
CTGAACGGGGGGTTCGTGCACACAGCCCAGCTTGGAGCGAACGACCTACACCGAACTGAGATACCTACAG
CGTGAGCTATGAGAAAGCGCCACGCTTCCCGAAGGGAGAAAGGCGGACAGGTATCCGGTAAGCGGCAGGG
TCGGAACAGGAGAGCGCACGAGGGAGCTTCCAGGGGGAAACGCCTGGTATCTTTATAGTCCTGTCGGGTT
TCGCCACCTCTGACTTGAGCGTCGATTTTTGTGATGCTCGTCAGGGGGGCGGAGCCTATGGAAAAACGCC
AGCAACGCGGCCTTTTTACGGTTCCTGGCCTTTTGCTGGCCTTTTGCTCACATGTTCTTTCCTGCGTTAT
CCCCTGATTCTGTGGATAACCGTATTACCGCCTTTGAGTGAGCTGATACCGCTCGCCGCAGCCGAACGAC
CGAGCGCAGCGAGTCAGTGAGCGAGGAAGCGGAAGAGCGCCTGATGCGGTATTTTCTCCTTACGCATCTG
TGCGGTATTTCACACCGCATATATGGTGCACTCTCAGTACAATCTGCTCTGATGCCGCATAGTTAAGCCA
GTATACACTCCGCTATCGCTACGTGACTGGGTCATGGCTGCGCCCCGACACCCGCCAACACCCGCTGACG
CGCCCTGACGGGCTTGTCTGCTCCCGGCATCCGCTTACAGACAAGCTGTGACCGTCTCCGGGAGCTGCAT
GTGTCAGAGGTTTTCACCGTCATCACCGAAACGCGCGAGGCAGCTGCGGTAAAGCTCATCAGCGTGGTCG
TGAAGCGATTCACAGATGTCTGCCTGTTCATCCGCGTCCAGCTCGTTGAGTTTCTCCAGAAGCGTTAATG
TCTGGCTTCTGATAAAGCGGGCCATGTTAAGGGCGGTTTTTTCCTGTTTGGTCACTGATGCCTCCGTGTA
AGGGGGATTTCTGTTCATGGGGGTAATGATACCGATGAAACGAGAGAGGATGCTCACGATACGGGTTACT
GATGATGAACATGCCCGGTTACTGGAACGTTGTGAGGGTAAACAACTGGCGGTATGGATGCGGCGGGACC
AGAGAAAAATCACTCAGGGTCAATGCCAGCGCTTCGTTAATACAGATGTAGGTGTTCCACAGGGTAGCCA
GCAGCATCCTGCGATGCAGATCCGGAACATAATGGTGCAGGGCGCTGACTTCCGCGTTTCCAGACTTTAC
GAAACACGGAAACCGAAGACCATTCATGTTGTTGCTCAGGTCGCAGACGTTTTGCAGCAGCAGTCGCTTC
ACGTTCGCTCGCGTATCGGTGATTCATTCTGCTAACCAGTAAGGCAACCCCGCCAGCCTAGCCGGGTCCT
CAACGACAGGAGCACGATCATGCGCACCCGTGGGGCCGCCATGCCGGCGATAATGGCCTGCTTCTCGCCG
AAACGTTTGGTGGCGGGACCAGTGACGAAGGCTTGAGCGAGGGCGTGCAAGATTCCGAATACCGCAAGCG
ACAGGCCGATCATCGTCGCGCTCCAGCGAAAGCGGTCCTCGCCGAAAATGACCCAGAGCGCTGCCGGCAC
CTGTCCTACGAGTTGCATGATAAAGAAGACAGTCATAAGTGCGGCGACGATAGTCATGCCCCGCGCCCAC
CGGAAGGAGCTGACTGGGTTGAAGGCTCTCAAGGGCATCGGTCGAGATCCCGGTGCCTAATGAGTGAGCT
AACTTACATTAATTGCGTTGCGCTCACTGCCCGCTTTCCAGTCGGGAAACCTGTCGTGCCAGCTGCATTA
ATGAATCGGCCAACGCGCGGGGAGAGGCGGTTTGCGTATTGGGCGCCAGGGTGGTTTTTCTTTTCACCAG
TGAGACGGGCAACAGCTGATTGCCCTTCACCGCCTGGCCCTGAGAGAGTTGCAGCAAGCGGTCCACGCTG
GTTTGCCCCAGCAGGCGAAAATCCTGTTTGATGGTGGTTAACGGCGGGATATAACATGAGCTGTCTTCGG
TATCGTCGTATCCCACTACCGAGATATCCGCACCAACGCGCAGCCCGGACTCGGTAATGGCGCGCATTGC
GCCCAGCGCCATCTGATCGTTGGCAACCAGCATCGCAGTGGGAACGATGCCCTCATTCAGCATTTGCATG
GTTTGTTGAAAACCGGACATGGCACTCCAGTCGCCTTCCCGTTCCGCTATCGGCTGAATTTGATTGCGAG
TGAGATATTTATGCCAGCCAGCCAGACGCAGACGCGCCGAGACAGAACTTAATGGGCCCGCTAACAGCGC
GATTTGCTGGTGACCCAATGCGACCAGATGCTCCACGCCCAGTCGCGTACCGTCTTCATGGGAGAAAATA
ATACTGTTGATGGGTGTCTGGTCAGAGACATCAAGAAATAACGCCGGAACATTAGTGCAGGCAGCTTCCA
CAGCAATGGCATCCTGGTCATCCAGCGGATAGTTAATGATCAGCCCACTGACGCGTTGCGCGAGAAGATT
GTGCACCGCCGCTTTACAGGCTTCGACGCCGCTTCGTTCTACCATCGACACCACCACGCTGGCACCCAGT
TGATCGGCGCGAGATTTAATCGCCGCGACAATTTGCGACGGCGCGTGCAGGGCCAGACTGGAGGTGGCAA
CGCCAATCAGCAACGACTGTTTGCCCGCCAGTTGTTGTGCCACGCGGTTGGGAATGTAATTCAGCTCCGC
CATCGCCGCTTCCACTTTTTCCCGCGTTTTCGCAGAAACGTGGCTGGCCTGGTTCACCACGCGGGAAACG
GTCTGATAAGAGACACCGGCATACTCTGCGACATCGTATAACGTTACTGGTTTCACATTCACCACCCTGA
ATTGACTCTCTTCCGGGCGCTATCATGCCATACCGCGAAAGGTTTTGCGCCATTCGATGGTGTCCGGGAT
CTCGACGCTCTCCCTTATGCGACTCCTGCATTAGGAAGCAGCCCAGTAGTAGGTTGAGGCCGTTGAGCAC
CGCCGCCGCAAGGAATGGTGCATGCAAGGAGATGGCGCCCAACAGTCCCCCGGCCACGGGGCCTGCCACC
ATACCCACGCCGAAACAAGCGCTCATGAGCCCGAAGTGGCGAGCCCGATCTTCCCCATCGGTGATGTCGG
CGATATAGGCGCCAGCAACCGCACCTGTGGCGCCGGTGATGCCGGCCACGATGCGTCCGGCGTAGAGGAT
CGAGATCTCGATCCCGCGAAATTAATACGACTCACTATAGGGGAATTGTGAGCGGATAACAATTCCCCAC
TAGTAATAATTTTGTTTAACTTTAAGAAGGAGATATACCATGGCCCCTATACTAGGTTATTGGAAAATTA
AGGGCCTTGTGCAACCCACTCGACTTCTTTTGGAATATCTTGAAGAAAAATATGAAGAGCATTTGTATGA
GCGCGATGAAGGTGATAAATGGCGAAACAAAAAGTTTGAATTGGGTTTGGAGTTTCCCAATCTTCCTTAT
TATATTGATGGTGATGTTAAATTAACACAGTCTATGGCCATCATACGTTATATAGCTGACAAGCACAACA
TGTTGGGTGGTTGTCCAAAAGAGCGTGCAGAGATTTCAATGCTTGAAGGAGCGGTTTTGGATATTAGATA
CGGTGTTTCGAGAATTGCATATAGTAAAGACTTTGAAACTCTCAAAGTTGATTTTCTTAGCAAGCTACCT
GAAATGCTGAAAATGTTCGAAGATCGTTTATGTCATAAAACATATTTAAATGGTGATCATGTAACCCATC
CTGACTTCATGTTGTATGACGCTCTTGATGTTGTTTTATACATGGACCCAATGTGCCTGGATGCGTTCCC
AAAATTAGTTTGTTTTAAAAAACGTATTGAAGCTATCCCACAAATTGATAAGTACTTGAAATCCAGCAAG
TATATAGCATGGCCTTTGCAGGGCTGGCAAGCCACGTTTGGTGGTGGCGACCATCCGCCAAAATCGGATG
GTACCGGCAGCGGCCTGGAAGTTCTGTTCCAGGGGCCCCATATGCTCGAGCTTAAGCAATTGGGATCCTA
ATAGTCTAGAGCTAGCCCTAGGAGATCCGGCTGCTAACAAAGCCCGAAAGGAAGCTGAGTTGGCTGCTGC
CACCGCTGAGCAATAACTAGCATAACCCCTTGGGGCCTCTAAACGGGTCTTGAGGGGTTTTTTGCTGAAA
GGAGGAACTATATCCGGAT
